>Addgene plasmid #63473 | pFusB2-4 | depositor partial sequence | sequence record 105464 | pFUSB2_AT
AGTCTTAAGCGTCTCATGGCCTGACCCCGGACCAAGTGGTGGCTATCGCCAGCAACATTGGCGGCAAGCA
AGCGCTCGAAACGGTGCAGCGGCTGTTGCCGGTGCTGTGCCAGGACCATGGCCTGACCCCGGACCAAGTG
GTGGCTATCGCCAGCAACGGTGGCGGCAAGCAAGCGCTCGAAACGGTGCAGCGGCTGTTGCCGGTGCTGT
GCCAGGACCATGGCCTGACCCCGGACCAAGTGGTGGCTATCGAGACGTC
