>Addgene plasmid #63473 | pFusB2-4 | depositor partial sequence | sequence record 105465 | FusB2
CGTCTCATGGCCTGACCCCGGACCAAGTGGTGGCTATCGAGACCGGCGCCGCTACAGGGCGCGTCCCATT
CGCCATTCAGGCTGCGCAACTGTTGGGAAGGGCGATCGGTGCGGGCCTCTTCGCTATTACGCCAGCTGGC
GAAAGGGGGATGTGCTGCAAGGCGATTAAGTTGGGTAACGCCAGGGTTTTCCCAGTCACGACGTTGTAAA
ACGACGGCCAGTGAGCGCGCGTAATACGACTCACTATAGGGCGAATTGGGTACCGGGCCCCCCCTCGAGG
TCCTCCAGCTTTTGTTCCCTTTAGTGAGGGTTAATTGCGCGCTTGGCGTAATCATGGTCATAGCTGTTTC
CTGTGTGAAATTGTTATCCGCTCACAATTCCACACAACATACGAGCCGGAAGCATAAAGTGTAAAGCCTG
GGGTGCCTAATGAGTGAGCTAACTCACATTAATTGCGTTGCGCTCACTGCCCGCTTTCCACCGGTGGTCT
CAGGACCATGGCCTGACCCCGGACCAAGTGGTGGCTATCGAGACGTCTAGACCAGCCAGGACAGAAATGC
CTCGACTTCGCTGCTACCCAAGGTTGCCGGGTGACGCACACCGTGGAAACGGATGAAGGCACGAACCCAG
TGGACATAAGCCTGTTCGGTTCGTAAGCTGTAATGCAAGTAGCGTATGCGCTCACGCAACTGGTCCAGAA
CCTTGACCGAACGCAGCGGTGGTAACGGCGCAGTGGCGGTTTTCATGGCTTGTTATGACTGTTTTTTTGG
GGTACAGTCTATGCCTCGGGCATCCAAGCAGCAAGCGCGTTACGCCGTGGGTCGATGTTTGATGTTATGG
AGCAGCAACGATGTTACGCAGCAGGGCAGTCGCCCTAAAACAAAGTTAAACATTATGAGGGAAGCGGTGA
TCGCCGAAGTATCGACTCAACTATCAGAGGTAGTTGGCGTCATCGAGCGCCATCTCGAACCGACGTTGCT
GGCCGTACATTTGTACGGCTCCGCAGTGGATGGCGGCCTGAAGCCACACAGTGATATTGATTTGCTGGTT
ACGGTGACCGTAAGGCTTGATGAAACAACGCGGCGAGCTTTGATCAACGACCTTTTGGAAACTTCGGCTT
CCCCTGGAGAGAGCGAGATTCTCCGCGCTGTAGAAGTCACCATTGTTGTGCACGACGACATCATTCCGTG
GCGTTATCCAGCTAAGCGCGAACTGCAATTTGGAGAATGGCAGCGCAATGACATTCTTGCAGGTATCTTC
GAGCCAGCCACGATCGACATTGATCTGGCTATCTTGCTGACAAAAGCAAGAGAACATAGCGTTGCCTTGG
TAGGTCCAGCGGCGGAGGAACTCTTTGATCCGGTTCCTGAACAGGATCTATTTGAGGCGCTAAATGAAAC
CTTAACGCTATGGAACTCGCCGCCCGACTGGGCTGGCGATGAGCGAAATGTAGTGCTTACGTTGTCCCGC
ATTTGGTACAGCGCAGTAACCGGCAAAATCGCGCCGAAGGATGTCGCTGCCGACTGGGCAATGGAGCGCC
TGCCGGCCCAGTATCAGCCCGTCATACTTGAAGCTAGACAGGCTTATCTTGGACAAGAAGAAGATCGCTT
GGCCTCGCGCGCAGATCAGTTGGAAGAATTTGTCCACTACGTGAAAGGCGAGATCACCAAGGTAGTCGGC
AAATAACCCTCGAGCCACCCATGACCAAAATCCCTTAACGTGAGTTACGCGTCGTTCCACTGAGCGTCAG
ACCCCGTAGAAAAGATCAAAGGATCTTCTTGAGATCCTTTTTTTCTGCGCGTAATCTGCTGCTTGCAAAC
AAAAAAACCACCGCTACCAGCGGTGGTTTGTTTGCCGGATCAAGAGCTACCAACTCTTTTTCCGAAGGTA
ACTGGCTTCAGCAGAGCGCAGATACCAAATACTGTCCTTCTAGTGTAGCCGTAGTTAGGCCACCACTTCA
AGAACTCTGTAGCACCGCCTACATACCTCGCTCTGCTAATCCTGTTACCAGTGGCTGCTGCCAGTGGCGA
TAAGTCGTGTCTTACCGGGTTGGACTCAAGACGATAGTTACCGGATAAGGCGCAGCGGTCGGGCTGAACG
GGGGGTTCGTGCACACAGCCCAGCTTGGAGCGAACGACCTACACCGAACTGAGATACCTACAGCGTGAGC
ATTGAGAAAGCGCCACGCTTCCCGAAGGGAGAAAGGCGGACAGGTATCCGGTAAGCGGCAGGGTCGGAAC
AGGAGAGCGCACGAGGGAGCTTCCAGGGGGAAACGCCTGGTATCTTTATAGTCCTGTCGGGTTTCGCCAC
CTCTGACTTGAGCGTCGATTTTTGTGATGCTCGTCAGGGGGGCGGAGCCTATGGAAAAACGCCAGCAACG
CGGCCTTTTTACGGTTCCTGGCCTTTTGCTGGCCTTTTGCTCACATGTTCTTTCCTGCGTTATCCCCTGA
TTCTGTGGATAACCGTATTACCGCCTTTGAGTGAGCTGATACCGCTCGCCGCAGCCGAACGACCGAGCGC
AGCGAGTCAGTGAGCGAGGAAGCGGAAGAGCGCCCAATACGCAAACCGCCTCTCCCCGCGCGTTGGCCGA
TTCATTAATGCAGCTGGCACGACAGGTTTCCCGACTGGAAAGCGGGCAGTGAGCGCAACGCAATTAATAC
GCGTACCGCTAGCCAGGAAGAGTTTGTAGAAACGCAAAAAGGCCATCCGTCAGGATGGCCTTCTGCTTAG
TTTGATGCCTGGCAGTTTATGGCGGGCGTCCTGCCCGCCACCCTCCGGGCCGTTGCTTCACAACGTTCAA
ATCCGCTCCCGGCGGATTTGTCCTACTCAGGAGAGCGTTCACCGACAAACAACAGATAAAACGAAAGGCC
CAGTCTTCCGACTGAGCCTTTCGTTTTATTTGATGCCTGGCAGTTCCCTACTCTCGCGTTAACGCTAGCA
TGGATGTTTTCCCAGTCACGACGTTGTAAAACGACGGCCAGTCTTAAG
