>Addgene plasmid #63473 | pFusB2-4 | addgene partial sequence | sequence record 116079 | pCR8_R1 5'-cgaaccgaacaggcttatgt-3'
GGTGTGCGTTCACCCGGGCAACCTTGGGTAGCAGCGAAGTCGAGGCATTTCTGTCCTGGCTGGTCTAGAC
GTCTCGATAGCCACCACTTGGTCCGGGGTCAGGCCATGGTCCTGGCACAGCACCGGCAACAGCCGCTGCA
CCGTTTCGAGCGCTTGCTTGCCGCCACCGTTGCTGGCGATAGCCACCACTTGGTCCGGGGTCAGGCCATG
GTCCTGGCACAGCACCGGCAACAGCCGCTGCACCGTTTCGAGCGCTTGCTTGCCGCCAATGTTGCTGGCG
ATAGCCACCACTTGGTCCGGGGTCAGGCCATGAGACGCTTAAGACTGGCCGTCGTTTTACAACGTCGTGA
CTGGGAAAACATCCATGCTAGCGTTAACGCGAGAGTAGGGAACTGCCAGGCATCAAATAAAACGAAAGGC
TCAGTCGGAAGACTGGGCCTTTCGTTTTATCTGTTGTTTGTCGGTGAACGCTCTCCTGAGTAGGACAAAT
CCGCCGGGAGCGGATTTGAACGTTGTGAAGCAACGGCCCGGAGGGTGGCGGGCA
