[The description below was written by a language model from this plasmid's Addgene catalogue record.]
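Description:
pFusB2-4 is a bacterial library plasmid from the FusX TALE assembly system, a one-step method for building custom TAL effector repeat arrays such as those used in TALENs. It is built on the FusB2 backbone (about 3 kb without insert), classed in the record as a TALEN-type vector. It is maintained at high copy in E. coli under spectinomycin selection. No feature table accompanies the entry, so the origin of replication and the exact layout of the resistance cassette are not stated. The use of pCR8-named sequencing primers suggests a pCR8-like backbone, but this is only an inference.

The payload is a short synthetic insert of two TALE repeat modules carrying the repeat-variable diresidues NI and NG, also recorded as B2_AT. In the standard TALE code, NI recognises adenine and NG recognises thymine, so this unit specifies the dinucleotide AT. According to the record, the plasmid supplies RVD positions 13 and 14 of the final array. The dimer was cloned through BsaI sites that were destroyed in the process, consistent with Golden Gate-style cloning using a type IIS enzyme, in which the enzyme cuts outside its recognition sequence and leaves designed overhangs. No mutations are noted, and the plasmid has no promoter or expression function of its own as far as the record shows.

The plasmid is typically used as one interchangeable member of a set of pre-assembled RVD modules. A user picks the library plasmid matching the target bases at each block of positions and combines the chosen plasmids in a single reaction with a receiver vector. The result is a full-length TALE DNA-binding domain for genome editing or related applications.
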