Addgene plasmid #63473: pFusB2-4
Purpose: Encodes RVD positions 13-14 in TALEN assembly
Depositing lab: Stephen Ekker. Depositing organization: Mayo Foundation for Medical Education and Research. Publication: FusX: A rapid one-step TALE assembly system for genome science. Ma AC, McNulty MS, Tanya PL, Jarryd CM, Martinez-Galvez G, Argue DP, Lee HB, Urban MD, Bullard CE, Blackburn PR, Man TK, Clark KJ, Ekker SC. Hum Gene Ther. 2016 Jun;27(6):451-63. doi: 10.1089/hum.2015.172 PubMed 26854857.
Backbone
  Vector backbone: FusB2
  Backbone size w/o insert (bp): 2988
  Vector type: TALEN
Growth in bacteria
  Bacterial resistance: Spectinomycin, 50 μg/mL
  Growth temperature: 37°C
  Growth strain: DH5alpha
  Copy number: High Copy
Gene/Insert
  Gene/Insert name: NI NG (alt name: B2_AT)
  Species: Synthetic
  Mutation: none
  Cloning method: Restriction Enzyme; 5′ cloning site BsaI (destroyed during cloning); 3′ cloning site BsaI (destroyed during cloning)
  Sequencing primers: 5′ pCR8_F1; 3′ pCR8_R1
Terms and licenses: Academic/Nonprofit Terms; Industry Terms: Not Available to Industry
How to cite: pFusB2-4 was a gift from Stephen Ekker (Addgene plasmid # 63473 ; http://n2t.net/addgene:63473 ; RRID:Addgene_63473)
